>Addgene plasmid #131870 | pDONR221_MFSD6L | addgene full sequence | sequence record 258985 | Addgene NGS Result
CTTTCCTGCGTTATCCCCTGATTCTGTGGATAACCGTATTACCGCCTTTGAGTGAGCTGATACCGCTCGC
CGCAGCCGAACGACCGAGCGCAGCGAGTCAGTGAGCGAGGAAGCGGAAGAGCGCCCAATACGCAAACCGC
CTCTCCCCGCGCGTTGGCCGATTCATTAATGCAGCTGGCACGACAGGTTTCCCGACTGGAAAGCGGGCAG
TGAGCGCAACGCAATTAATACGCGTACCGCTAGCCAGGAAGAGTTTGTAGAAACGCAAAAAGGCCATCCG
TCAGGATGGCCTTCTGCTTAGTTTGATGCCTGGCAGTTTATGGCGGGCGTCCTGCCCGCCACCCTCCGGG
CCGTTGCTTCACAACGTTCAAATCCGCTCCCGGCGGATTTGTCCTACTCAGGAGAGCGTTCACCGACAAA
CAACAGATAAAACGAAAGGCCCAGTCTTCCGACTGAGCCTTTCGTTTTATTTGATGCCTGGCAGTTCCCT
ACTCTCGCGTTAACGCTAGCATGGATGTTTTCCCAGTCACGACGTTGTAAAACGACGGCCAGTCTTAAGC
TCGGGCCCCAAATAATGATTTTATTTTGACTGATAGTGACCTGTTCGTTGCAACACATTGATGAGCAATG
CTTTTTTATAATGCCAACTTTGTACAAAAAAGCAGGCTCCACCATGAGCGCCAACCCTCGGTGGGATATC
TCCAGAGCCCTGGGCGTGGCCAAGCTGTTCCACCTGGTGTGCGGCGTGCGGGAGGCATGCGTGACCCCTT
TTCTGACACTGTACCTGAGACAGCTGGGACTGGCAGCACCATGGGTGGGCACCCTGATGGGCACAAAGCA
CCTGATCGCAGCATTCTGGGCACCCGTGTGCGCCTTTCTGGCCAAGAGCTATAGGAAGCGGAGAGCCCTG
CTGATCGGATCTCTGCTGGGAAGCGTGGGAGCATCCCTGCTGATGGTGCTGGTGCCCCCTGTGGATAAGA
ACCGCGTGCACTTCCCATGTAATGGAAGCTCCGGACTGACCTCCACAGACGCACTGCCTGGAGTGACCCT
GCCAGTGAACATCACATCTGCCCAGGAGAGCGCCTCTAGCCACCCAGCAAAGAGGACCGCAGAGGTGGAG
ATGCCAGGCTTCCGCAATCCACCAGGAGAGAGCGATAGGGAGACCTTCCGGGACCTGCACGTGTACCTGG
CACCATCTGTGGAGGGAGCAAGGACCACAAGCCAGGCCCTGCTGCACCCAGTGACCTCCGGCCTGAAGGA
TCACCCTTGGGAGGTGACCTTCGAGGTGGTGAAGACAGCCCTGCCACTGCTGCCTGGAGGCAAGGGACCA
GGAAACCCAGCAAATCTGTCCGGCACAAAGGGCAAGGCCTGGGCCTTTGACCTGTCTCTGGAGGCCCTGA
GGCGCACCTTCATCCTGAGCCTGGGCTCCGTGGCCTTTTGGGAGCTGCTGACAGCACCACTGGAGCAGGT
GGCAGACGATAGCCTGTACGAGTTCCTGGACTTTGTGGATGCCACCGACAGGTATCGCAGCCTGTGGGTG
TGGAGGCTGCTGGGAATGTCCGCCGGCGTGTGCGGAATCACCGCCCTGGTGGGCCAGCTGGATTGTTTCC
TGATGACATCCGGCCCTAGAGGCGTGGTGCACTTTTACGGCTATTCTGTGGTGAGCACACTGGCCCTGCT
GGTGTCTATCGCCTTCCCTATCCCAATCTGCCAGCAGTGGGAGCCCTCCTATAAGAGAGTGAAGGCCCTG
TCTATCGTGGGCGGCGATCCTCACCTGATCCTGCTGGCCTCTACCACAGTGCTGGTGGGCGCCATCGTGA
GCACCGTGCAGAACTTCCTGTTTTGGCACATGAAGGACCACGGATCCGGAGAGCTGGTCATGGGCTTCTC
CGTGGCCCTGTCTCTGCTGGGCGAGATCCTGCTGCACCCCTTCAAGGCCACCCTGCTGAGGAAGCTGTCC
AGGACAGGACTGGTGGGACTGGGACTGTCTTGCCTGGCAGGCCAGCTGCTGTACTATAGCTTCCTGTGGT
CCTGGTGGTCTGTGCTGCCAATCCAGATCCTGAGCGCCATCTCCAATCGGGCCCTGTGGTGGGCAGTGGG
AGCAAGCGTGGAGGACCTGGCAACCCCAAGGATGGAGCGCGCCCTGTCCGCCCTGTTCAGGGGCCACTTT
TACGGCTCTGGATGTAGCCTGGGATCCTTCGTGGGAGGATTTGTGGTCATGCGCTTTTCTCTGGCCGTGC
TGTATCAGGCCTGCTGCGTGGCCCTGCTGCTGTGGCTGGCCCTGCTGCTGAGCATCCAGCGGAGACTGCC
CCGGGAGAGAAAGATCAAGTACAGCAAGCTGCTGTCCATGGAGGTGTCTGATACCTCCGACTCTGAGCAG
GGCACAGAGCAGGATTGGCTGGTGAAGGCCATGAGAGAGGAGCACAGCGACGACCCAGCTTTCTTGTACA
AAGTTGGCATTATAAGAAAGCATTGCTTATCAATTTGTTGCAACGAACAGGTCACTATCAGTCAAAATAA
AATCATTATTTGCCATCCAGCTGATATCCCCTATAGTGAGTCGTATTACATGGTCATAGCTGTTTCCTGG
CAGCTCTGGCCCGTGTCTCAAAATCTCTGATGTTACATTGCACAAGATAAAAATATATCATCATGAACAA
TAAAACTGTCTGCTTACATAAACAGTAATACAAGGGGTGTTATGAGCCATATTCAACGGGAAACGTCGAG
GCCGCGATTAAATTCCAACATGGATGCTGATTTATATGGGTATAAATGGGCTCGCGATAATGTCGGGCAA
TCAGGTGCGACAATCTATCGCTTGTATGGGAAGCCCGATGCGCCAGAGTTGTTTCTGAAACATGGCAAAG
GTAGCGTTGCCAATGATGTTACAGATGAGATGGTCAGACTAAACTGGCTGACGGAATTTATGCCTCTTCC
GACCATCAAGCATTTTATCCGTACTCCTGATGATGCATGGTTACTCACCACTGCGATCCCCGGAAAAACA
GCATTCCAGGTATTAGAAGAATATCCTGATTCAGGTGAAAATATTGTTGATGCGCTGGCAGTGTTCCTGC
GCCGGTTGCATTCGATTCCTGTTTGTAATTGTCCTTTTAACAGCGATCGCGTATTTCGTCTCGCTCAGGC
GCAATCACGAATGAATAACGGTTTGGTTGATGCGAGTGATTTTGATGACGAGCGTAATGGCTGGCCTGTT
GAACAAGTCTGGAAAGAAATGCATAAACTTTTGCCATTCTCACCGGATTCAGTCGTCACTCATGGTGATT
TCTCACTTGATAACCTTATTTTTGACGAGGGGAAATTAATAGGTTGTATTGATGTTGGACGAGTCGGAAT
CGCAGACCGATACCAGGATCTTGCCATCCTATGGAACTGCCTCGGTGAGTTTTCTCCTTCATTACAGAAA
CGGCTTTTTCAAAAATATGGTATTGATAATCCTGATATGAATAAATTGCAGTTTCATTTGATGCTCGATG
AGTTTTTCTAATCAGAATTGGTTAATTGGTTGTAACACTGGCAGAGCATTACGCTGACTTGACGGGACGG
CGCAAGCTCATGACCAAAATCCCTTAACGTGAGTTACGCGTCGTTCCACTGAGCGTCAGACCCCGTAGAA
AAGATCAAAGGATCTTCTTGAGATCCTTTTTTTCTGCGCGTAATCTGCTGCTTGCAAACAAAAAAACCAC
CGCTACCAGCGGTGGTTTGTTTGCCGGATCAAGAGCTACCAACTCTTTTTCCGAAGGTAACTGGCTTCAG
CAGAGCGCAGATACCAAATACTGTTCTTCTAGTGTAGCCGTAGTTAGGCCACCACTTCAAGAACTCTGTA
GCACCGCCTACATACCTCGCTCTGCTAATCCTGTTACCAGTGGCTGCTGCCAGTGGCGATAAGTCGTGTC
TTACCGGGTTGGACTCAAGACGATAGTTACCGGATAAGGCGCAGCGGTCGGGCTGAACGGGGGGTTCGTG
CACACAGCCCAGCTTGGAGCGAACGACCTACACCGAACTGAGATACCTACAGCGTGAGCTATGAGAAAGC
GCCACGCTTCCCGAAGGGAGAAAGGCGGACAGGTATCCGGTAAGCGGCAGGGTCGGAACAGGAGAGCGCA
CGAGGGAGCTTCCAGGGGGAAACGCCTGGTATCTTTATAGTCCTGTCGGGTTTCGCCACCTCTGACTTGA
GCGTCGATTTTTGTGATGCTCGTCAGGGGGGCGGAGCCTATGGAAAAACGCCAGCAACGCGGCCTTTTTA
CGGTTCCTGGCCTTTTGCTGGCCTTTTGCTCACATGTT
Features (pLannotate 1.2.2; 10 found; start..end, strand, type, name):
    121..213     +  CDS            lacI (fragment): lac repressor; lacI; The lac repressor binds to the lac operator to inhibit transcription in E. coli. This inhibition can be relieved by adding lactose or isopropyl-β-D-thiogalactopyranoside (IPTG).
    268..295     -  terminator     rrnB T2 terminator: transcription terminator T2 from the E. coli rrnB gene
    427..470     +  terminator     rrnB T1 terminator: Escherichia coli rrnB; transcription terminator T1 from the E. coli rrnB gene
    517..553     -  CDS            lacZα (fragment): LacZα fragment of β-galactosidase; lacZ fragment
    569..668     +  protein_bind   attL1: mutant version of attL; recombination site for the Gateway® LR reaction LR Clonase™
    674..2431    +  CDS            MFSD6L: MFS6L_HUMAN - Experimental evidence at transcript level: Swiss-Prot protein existence level 2. From Homo sapiens (Human).
   2433..2532    -  protein_bind   attL2: mutant version of attL; recombination site for the Gateway® LR reaction LR Clonase™
   2550..2568    -  promoter       T7 promoter: promoter for bacteriophage T7 RNA polymerase
   2702..3511    +  CDS            KanR: aminoglycoside phosphotransferase; aph(3')-Ia; confers resistance to kanamycin in bacteria or G418 (Geneticin®) in eukaryotes
   3658..4246    +  rep_origin     ori: high-copy-number ColE1/pMB1/pBR322/pUC origin of replication
