[The description below was written by a language model from this plasmid's Addgene catalogue record and pLannotate feature annotations shown in this document.]
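Description:
pDONR221_MFSD6L is a Gateway entry clone built on the pDONR221 backbone and carrying a codon-optimized open reading frame for human MFSD6L (also known as FLJ35773), a major facilitator superfamily domain-containing protein. It belongs to a large collection of solute carrier and related transporter ORFs assembled to support systematic study of these proteins. The plasmid is about 4.3 kb. It is maintained in E. coli at high copy through a ColE1/pUC-type origin and is selected with kanamycin via an aminoglycoside phosphotransferase (KanR) gene.

The 1,758 bp MFSD6L coding sequence lies between attL1 and attL2, the recombination sites recognised in the Gateway LR reaction. This arrangement allows the ORF to be transferred directionally, in a defined orientation and reading frame, into any attR-containing destination vector. Upstream of the cassette, the rrnB T1 and T2 terminators shield the insert from read-through transcription originating in the backbone. A T7 promoter sits just beyond attL2, pointing back toward the insert on the opposite strand. The short lacI and lacZα fragments in the annotation are backbone remnants rather than functional genes, and M13 forward and reverse priming sites flank the cassette for sequence verification.

Although the catalogue lists the vector type as mammalian expression, the annotated features include no eukaryotic promoter or polyadenylation signal and no tags on the ORF. The construct therefore serves as a shuttle intermediate, and expression of MFSD6L depends on subcloning it into a custom expression vector, which is its stated purpose.
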