Addgene plasmid #131870: pDONR221_MFSD6L
Purpose: Gateway entry clone with codon-optimized ORF sequence for subcloning into custom expression vectors
Depositing lab: RESOLUTE Consortium & Giulio Superti-Furga. Depositing organization: CeMM Research Center for Molecular Medicine. Publication: The RESOLUTE consortium: unlocking SLC transporters for drug discovery. Superti-Furga G, Lackner D, Wiedmer T, Ingles-Prieto A, Barbosa B, Girardi E, Goldmann U, Gurtl B, Klavins K, Klimek C, Lindinger S, Lineiro-Retes E, Muller AC, Onstein S, Redinger G, Reil D, Sedlyarov V, Wolf G, Crawford M, Everley R, ... Steppan CM. Nat Rev Drug Discov. 2020 Jul;19(7):429-430. doi: 10.1038/d41573-020-00056-6. PubMed 32265506.
Backbone
  Vector backbone: pDONR221
  Backbone manufacturer: Thermo Fisher Scientific
  Backbone size w/o insert (bp): 2550
  Vector type: Mammalian Expression
Growth in bacteria
  Bacterial resistance: Kanamycin, 50 μg/mL
  Growth temperature: 37°C
  Growth strain: Stbl3
  Copy number: High Copy
Gene/Insert
  Gene/Insert name: MFSD6L (alt name: FLJ35773)
  Species: H. sapiens (human)
  Insert size (bp): 1758
  Entrez Gene: MFSD6L (a.k.a. FLJ35773)
  Cloning method: Gateway Cloning
  Sequencing primers: 5′ M13-fwd; 3′ M13-rev
Terms and licenses: Academic/Nonprofit Terms; Industry Terms
Depositor comments: For more information on the full Resolute plasmid collection, please see www.addgene.org/depositor-collections/re-solute/. Please provide your feedback on this plasmid to the RESOLUTE consortium by filling out their RESOLUTE repository feedback form: https://forms.office.com/Pages/ResponsePage.aspx?id=0e05yklzmkS7rjFGQL4N7z4feCLQvEJAmVcOCM_u885UN1JJRko0Ukg4TVQwNTZLOUxPQVJWT1NHUCQlQCN0PWcu
How to cite: pDONR221_MFSD6L was a gift from RESOLUTE Consortium & Giulio Superti-Furga (Addgene plasmid # 131870 ; http://n2t.net/addgene:131870 ; RRID:Addgene_131870)
