>Addgene plasmid #131870 | pDONR221_MFSD6L | depositor partial sequence | sequence record 253140 | Codon-optimized ORF of MFSD6L
ATGAGCGCCAACCCTCGGTGGGATATCTCCAGAGCCCTGGGCGTGGCCAAGCTGTTCCACCTGGTGTGCG
GCGTGCGGGAGGCATGCGTGACCCCTTTTCTGACACTGTACCTGAGACAGCTGGGACTGGCAGCACCATG
GGTGGGCACCCTGATGGGCACAAAGCACCTGATCGCAGCATTCTGGGCACCCGTGTGCGCCTTTCTGGCC
AAGAGCTATAGGAAGCGGAGAGCCCTGCTGATCGGATCTCTGCTGGGAAGCGTGGGAGCATCCCTGCTGA
TGGTGCTGGTGCCCCCTGTGGATAAGAACCGCGTGCACTTCCCATGTAATGGAAGCTCCGGACTGACCTC
CACAGACGCACTGCCTGGAGTGACCCTGCCAGTGAACATCACATCTGCCCAGGAGAGCGCCTCTAGCCAC
CCAGCAAAGAGGACCGCAGAGGTGGAGATGCCAGGCTTCCGCAATCCACCAGGAGAGAGCGATAGGGAGA
CCTTCCGGGACCTGCACGTGTACCTGGCACCATCTGTGGAGGGAGCAAGGACCACAAGCCAGGCCCTGCT
GCACCCAGTGACCTCCGGCCTGAAGGATCACCCTTGGGAGGTGACCTTCGAGGTGGTGAAGACAGCCCTG
CCACTGCTGCCTGGAGGCAAGGGACCAGGAAACCCAGCAAATCTGTCCGGCACAAAGGGCAAGGCCTGGG
CCTTTGACCTGTCTCTGGAGGCCCTGAGGCGCACCTTCATCCTGAGCCTGGGCTCCGTGGCCTTTTGGGA
GCTGCTGACAGCACCACTGGAGCAGGTGGCAGACGATAGCCTGTACGAGTTCCTGGACTTTGTGGATGCC
ACCGACAGGTATCGCAGCCTGTGGGTGTGGAGGCTGCTGGGAATGTCCGCCGGCGTGTGCGGAATCACCG
CCCTGGTGGGCCAGCTGGATTGTTTCCTGATGACATCCGGCCCTAGAGGCGTGGTGCACTTTTACGGCTA
TTCTGTGGTGAGCACACTGGCCCTGCTGGTGTCTATCGCCTTCCCTATCCCAATCTGCCAGCAGTGGGAG
CCCTCCTATAAGAGAGTGAAGGCCCTGTCTATCGTGGGCGGCGATCCTCACCTGATCCTGCTGGCCTCTA
CCACAGTGCTGGTGGGCGCCATCGTGAGCACCGTGCAGAACTTCCTGTTTTGGCACATGAAGGACCACGG
ATCCGGAGAGCTGGTCATGGGCTTCTCCGTGGCCCTGTCTCTGCTGGGCGAGATCCTGCTGCACCCCTTC
AAGGCCACCCTGCTGAGGAAGCTGTCCAGGACAGGACTGGTGGGACTGGGACTGTCTTGCCTGGCAGGCC
AGCTGCTGTACTATAGCTTCCTGTGGTCCTGGTGGTCTGTGCTGCCAATCCAGATCCTGAGCGCCATCTC
CAATCGGGCCCTGTGGTGGGCAGTGGGAGCAAGCGTGGAGGACCTGGCAACCCCAAGGATGGAGCGCGCC
CTGTCCGCCCTGTTCAGGGGCCACTTTTACGGCTCTGGATGTAGCCTGGGATCCTTCGTGGGAGGATTTG
TGGTCATGCGCTTTTCTCTGGCCGTGCTGTATCAGGCCTGCTGCGTGGCCCTGCTGCTGTGGCTGGCCCT
GCTGCTGAGCATCCAGCGGAGACTGCCCCGGGAGAGAAAGATCAAGTACAGCAAGCTGCTGTCCATGGAG
GTGTCTGATACCTCCGACTCTGAGCAGGGCACAGAGCAGGATTGGCTGGTGAAGGCCATGAGAGAGGAGC
ACAGCGAC
